Addgene plasmid #166054: OfCasp3b
Purpose: a caspase of Orbicella faveolata, which has higher sequence similarity with human caspase-3 but function similar to caspase-6
Depositing lab: Clay Clark. Depositing organization: University of Texas at Arlington. Publication: Caspases from scleractinian coral show unique regulatory features. Shrestha S, Tung J, Grinshpon RD, Swartz P, Hamilton PT, Dimos B, Mydlarz L, Clark AC. J Biol Chem. 2020 Oct 23;295(43):14578-14591. doi: 10.1074/jbc.RA120.014345. Epub 2020 Aug 11. PubMed 32788218.
Backbone
  Vector backbone: pET11a
  Backbone size w/o insert (bp): 5677
  Vector type: Bacterial Expression
Growth in bacteria
  Bacterial resistance: Ampicillin, 100 μg/mL
  Growth temperature: 37°C
  Growth strain: DH5alpha
  Copy number: High Copy
Gene/Insert
  Gene/Insert name: Orbicella faveolata caspase-3b (alt name: OfCasp3b)
  Species: Orbicella faveolata
  Insert size (bp): 933
  Promoter: T7 lac promoter
  Tag / fusion protein: His tag (C terminal on insert)
  Cloning method: Restriction Enzyme; 5′ cloning site NdeI (not destroyed); 3′ cloning site BamHI (not destroyed)
  Sequencing primers: 5′ GAAGGAGATATACATATGAGCT; 3′ TCACTGAGGATCCGGCTGCTAAC
Resource information
  A portion of this plasmid was derived from a plasmid made by: synthesized by gescript
Terms and licenses: Academic/Nonprofit Terms; Industry Terms: Not Available to Industry
How to cite: OfCasp3b was a gift from Clay Clark (Addgene plasmid # 166054 ; http://n2t.net/addgene:166054 ; RRID:Addgene_166054)
