[The description below was written by a language model from this plasmid's Addgene catalogue record and pLannotate feature annotations shown in this document.]
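Description:
OfCasp3b is a bacterial expression plasmid built on the pET11a backbone that carries the coding sequence for caspase-3b from the scleractinian coral Orbicella faveolata. The 933 bp insert, recorded as derived from a synthesized gene, was cloned between the NdeI and BamHI sites, both of which remain intact, and the full sequenced plasmid is 6,562 nt. The plasmid replicates in E. coli from a ColE1/pBR322-type origin and is selected with ampicillin through the β-lactamase (AmpR) gene. The feature table also shows the pBR322-derived bom site and rop gene, along with several non-functional fragments of the tetracycline resistance gene that are remnants of the backbone's pBR322 ancestry. The catalogue lists the plasmid as high copy, although rop normally moderates copy number.

Expression is driven by the T7 lac promoter: a T7 promoter followed immediately by a lac operator, with the strong ribosome binding site from T7 gene 10 upstream of the open reading frame and a T7 terminator downstream. The plasmid also encodes lacI under its own promoter, so the lac repressor holds transcription off until an inducer such as IPTG is added, in a host that supplies T7 RNA polymerase. The caspase carries a C-terminal His tag, annotated just before the terminator region, which allows purification by metal affinity chromatography. A short annotated match to a T7 gene 10-derived tag lies after the His tag and appears to be residual vector sequence rather than part of the stated fusion.

According to the record, this coral enzyme has higher sequence similarity to human caspase-3 but functions more like caspase-6. The construct is suited to producing recombinant protein for biochemical and structural comparison of caspases.
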