Features (pLannotate 1.2.2; 19 found; start..end, strand, type, name):
    601..678     -  promoter       lacI promoter: lacI
    686..965     -  CDS            TcR (fragment): tetracycline efflux protein; tet; confers resistance to tetracycline
    987..1005    +  promoter       T7 promoter: promoter for bacteriophage T7 RNA polymerase
   1006..1030    +  protein_bind   lac operator: The lac repressor binds to the lac operator to inhibit transcription in E. coli. This inhibition can be relieved by adding lactose or isopropyl-β-D-thiogalactopyranoside (IPTG). lac repressor encoded by lacI
   1045..1067    +  RBS            RBS: efficient ribosome binding site from bacteriophage T7 gene 10 (Olins and Rangwala, 1989)
   1978..1995    +  CDS            7xHis (fragment): 6xHis affinity tag
   2006..2055    +  CDS            SET1 (fragment): solubility-enhancement tag derived from T7 phage gene 10B
   2063..2110    +  terminator     T7 terminator: transcription terminator for bacteriophage T7 RNA polymerase
   2133..2237    -  CDS            TcR (fragment): tetracycline efflux protein; tet; confers resistance to tetracycline
   2285..2313    -  promoter       tet promoter: E. coli promoter for tetracycline efflux protein gene
   2426..2530    +  promoter       AmpR promoter: bla
   2531..3391    +  CDS            AmpR: β-lactamase; bla; confers resistance to ampicillin, carbenicillin, and related antibiotics
   3562..4150    +  rep_origin     ori: high-copy-number ColE1/pMB1/pBR322/pUC origin of replication
   4336..4475    -  misc_feature   bom: basis of mobility region from pBR322
   4577..4768    -  CDS            rop: Rop protein, which maintains plasmids at low copy number; rop
   4785..5165    +  CDS            YPB1_ECOLX: Protein predicted: Swiss-Prot protein existence level 4. From Escherichia coli.
   5407..6031    -  CDS            TcR (fragment): tetracycline efflux protein; tet; confers resistance to tetracycline
   6046..6067    -  protein_bind   CAP binding site: CAP binding activates transcription in the presence of cAMP. E. coli catabolite activator protein
   6080..600     -  CDS            lacI (across the origin): lac repressor; lacI; The lac repressor binds to the lac operator to inhibit transcription in E. coli. This inhibition can be relieved by adding lactose or isopropyl-β-D-thiogalactopyranoside (IPTG).
>Addgene plasmid #166054 | OfCasp3b | addgene full sequence | sequence record 328273 | Addgene NGS Result
GCCAGCCAGACGCAGACGCGCCGAGACAGAACTTAATGGGCCCGCTAACAGCGCGATTTGCTGGTGACCC
AATGCGACCAGATGCTCCACGCCCAGTCGCGTACCGTCTTCATGGGAGAAAATAATACTGTTGATGGGTG
TCTGGTCAGAGACATCAAGAAATAACGCCGGAACATTAGTGCAGGCAGCTTCCACAGCAATGGCATCCTG
GTCATCCAGCGGATAGTTAATGATCAGCCCACTGACGCGTTGCGCGAGAAGATTGTGCACCGCCGCTTTA
CAGGCTTCGACGCCGCTTCGTTCTACCATCGACACCACCACGCTGGCACCCAGTTGATCGGCGCGAGATT
TAATCGCCGCGACAATTTGCGACGGCGCGTGCAGGGCCAGACTGGAGGTGGCAACGCCAATCAGCAACGA
CTGTTTGCCCGCCAGTTGTTGTGCCACGCGGTTGGGAATGTAATTCAGCTCCGCCATCGCCGCTTCCACT
TTTTCCCGCGTTTTCGCAGAAACGTGGCTGGCCTGGTTCACCACGCGGGAAACGGTCTGATAAGAGACAC
CGGCATACTCTGCGACATCGTATAACGTTACTGGTTTCACATTCACCACCCTGAATTGACTCTCTTCCGG
GCGCTATCATGCCATACCGCGAAAGGTTTTGCGCCATTCGATGGTGTCCGGGATCTCGACGCTCTCCCTT
ATGCGACTCCTGCATTAGGAAGCAGCCCAGTAGTAGGTTGAGGCCGTTGAGCACCGCCGCCGCAAGGAAT
GGTGCATGCAAGGAGATGGCGCCCAACAGTCCCCCGGCCACGGGGCCTGCCACCATACCCACGCCGAAAC
AAGCGCTCATGAGCCCGAAGTGGCGAGCCCGATCTTCCCCATCGGTGATGTCGGCGATATAGGCGCCAGC
AACCGCACCTGTGGCGCCGGTGATGCCGGCCACGATGCGTCCGGCGTAGAGGATCGAGATCTCGATCCCG
CGAAATTAATACGACTCACTATAGGGGAATTGTGAGCGGATAACAATTCCCCTCTAGAAATAATTTTGTT
TAACTTTAAGAAGGAGATATACATATGAGCTCTAAATTTAAAATTCATGTGGCAGATTGCAGTGGCGCTG
TGGTTATCGGTGACCACGCGAACCTGACGGTGGAAGCACCGGTTGCCGGTGCGGGTCCGCAGCGTCGCCC
GGTTCGTGAACAAGCCGCAGCAGCTACCACGACCAGTACCCATGCACCGTGTCAAGAAAGTTCCGGCGAT
GACATCAACTACAAAGCTAAATCCGGTTACGTGCTGGTTATCAACAACTACATCTTTCCGCGTCGCGATG
ACGTGGAACGTACGGGCAGTAACGATGACGTTCGCAATCTGACCAGCCTGTTCGATGACTTTAACTTCCG
TCATGTCGTGGAAGATAATCAGACCGGTAGCCAAATGATCAAACTGCTGCAGACGACCGCAGAAAAAGAT
TTTAGCCGCTATGACTGCTTCGTCTGTGTGATTCTGTCTCACGGCAAGAAAGATGGCATCTACGGTACGG
ACGAAGAACTGATTAAAATCGAAGCAATTACCTCACTGTTTCGTCGCAACGAATGCCCGTCGCTGGAAGG
CAAACCGAAAATCTTTCTGTTCCAGGCTTGTCGTGGTTCACGTCGCGATACCGTTCCGGTCGAATCAGAT
TCGGACCCGATTCCGCTGTCATCGAGCTCTCTGCCGGCAGATGCTGACTTTCTGATCTGCTTCGCGAGCG
CCCCGGATCATGAATCTTATCGCCAAGCCCACCTGGGTTCTTGGTTTATTAGTTCCGTTGTCGATGTGTT
CAAAGAATACGCGGAACGTGAACATCTGATGGATATGATGCTGCGCGTCAACAATCACGTGGCCGGCTTC
TATTCAAAAGAAGGTCTGAAACAGATCCCGTGCCAAGTTTGTATGCTGCGTAAGAAAGTGTTTTTCGATC
CGAAATACTCGCTGGAACATCACCATCACCATCACTGAGGATCCGGCTGCTAACAAAGCCCGAAAGGAAG
CTGAGTTGGCTGCTGCCACCGCTGAGCAATAACTAGCATAACCCCTTGGGGCCTCTAAACGGGTCTTGAG
GGGTTTTTTGCTGAAAGGAGGAACTATATCCGGATATCCCGCAAGAGGCCCGGCAGTACCGGCATAACCA
AGCCTATGCCTACAGCATCCAGGGTGACGGTGCCGAGGATGACGATGAGCGCATTGTTAGATTTCATACA
CGGTGCCTGACTGCGTTAGCAATTTAACTGTGATAAACTACCGCATTAAAGCTTATCGATGATAAGCTGT
CAAACATGAGAATTCTTGAAGACGAAAGGGCCTCGTGATACGCCTATTTTTATAGGTTAATGTCATGATA
ATAATGGTTTCTTAGACGTCAGGTGGCACTTTTCGGGGAAATGTGCGCGGAACCCCTATTTGTTTATTTT
TCTAAATACATTCAAATATGTATCCGCTCATGAGACAATAACCCTGATAAATGCTTCAATAATATTGAAA
AAGGAAGAGTATGAGTATTCAACATTTCCGTGTCGCCCTTATTCCCTTTTTTGCGGCATTTTGCCTTCCT
GTTTTTGCTCACCCAGAAACGCTGGTGAAAGTAAAAGATGCTGAAGATCAGTTGGGTGCACGAGTGGGTT
ACATCGAACTGGATCTCAACAGCGGTAAGATCCTTGAGAGTTTTCGCCCCGAAGAACGTTTTCCAATGAT
GAGCACTTTTAAAGTTCTGCTATGTGGCGCGGTATTATCCCGTGTTGACGCCGGGCAAGAGCAACTCGGT
CGCCGCATACACTATTCTCAGAATGACTTGGTTGAGTACTCACCAGTCACAGAAAAGCATCTTACGGATG
GCATGACAGTAAGAGAATTATGCAGTGCTGCCATAACCATGAGTGATAACACTGCGGCCAACTTACTTCT
GACAACGATCGGAGGACCGAAGGAGCTAACCGCTTTTTTGCACAACATGGGGGATCATGTAACTCGCCTT
GATCGTTGGGAACCGGAGCTGAATGAAGCCATACCAAACGACGAGCGTGACACCACGATGCCTGCAGCAA
TGGCAACAACGTTGCGCAAACTATTAACTGGCGAACTACTTACTCTAGCTTCCCGGCAACAATTAATAGA
CTGGATGGAGGCGGATAAAGTTGCAGGACCACTTCTGCGCTCGGCCCTTCCGGCTGGCTGGTTTATTGCT
GATAAATCTGGAGCCGGTGAGCGTGGGTCTCGCGGTATCATTGCAGCACTGGGGCCAGATGGTAAGCCCT
CCCGTATCGTAGTTATCTACACGACGGGGAGTCAGGCAACTATGGATGAACGAAATAGACAGATCGCTGA
GATAGGTGCCTCACTGATTAAGCATTGGTAACTGTCAGACCAAGTTTACTCATATATACTTTAGATTGAT
TTAAAACTTCATTTTTAATTTAAAAGGATCTAGGTGAAGATCCTTTTTGATAATCTCATGACCAAAATCC
CTTAACGTGAGTTTTCGTTCCACTGAGCGTCAGACCCCGTAGAAAAGATCAAAGGATCTTCTTGAGATCC
TTTTTTTCTGCGCGTAATCTGCTGCTTGCAAACAAAAAAACCACCGCTACCAGCGGTGGTTTGTTTGCCG
GATCAAGAGCTACCAACTCTTTTTCCGAAGGTAACTGGCTTCAGCAGAGCGCAGATACCAAATACTGTCC
TTCTAGTGTAGCCGTAGTTAGGCCACCACTTCAAGAACTCTGTAGCACCGCCTACATACCTCGCTCTGCT
AATCCTGTTACCAGTGGCTGCTGCCAGTGGCGATAAGTCGTGTCTTACCGGGTTGGACTCAAGACGATAG
TTACCGGATAAGGCGCAGCGGTCGGGCTGAACGGGGGGTTCGTGCACACAGCCCAGCTTGGAGCGAACGA
CCTACACCGAACTGAGATACCTACAGCGTGAGCTATGAGAAAGCGCCACGCTTCCCGAAGGGAGAAAGGC
GGACAGGTATCCGGTAAGCGGCAGGGTCGGAACAGGAGAGCGCACGAGGGAGCTTCCAGGGGGAAACGCC
TGGTATCTTTATAGTCCTGTCGGGTTTCGCCACCTCTGACTTGAGCGTCGATTTTTGTGATGCTCGTCAG
GGGGGCGGAGCCTATGGAAAAACGCCAGCAACGCGGCCTTTTTACGGTTCCTGGCCTTTTGCTGGCCTTT
TGCTCACATGTTCTTTCCTGCGTTATCCCCTGATTCTGTGGATAACCGTATTACCGCCTTTGAGTGAGCT
GATACCGCTCGCCGCAGCCGAACGACCGAGCGCAGCGAGTCAGTGAGCGAGGAAGCGGAAGAGCGCCTGA
TGCGGTATTTTCTCCTTACGCATCTGTGCGGTATTTCACACCGCAATGGTGCACTCTCAGTACAATCTGC
TCTGATGCCGCATAGTTAAGCCAGTATACACTCCGCTATCGCTACGTGACTGGGTCATGGCTGCGCCCCG
ACACCCGCCAACACCCGCTGACGCGCCCTGACGGGCTTGTCTGCTCCCGGCATCCGCTTACAGACAAGCT
GTGACCGTCTCCGGGAGCTGCATGTGTCAGAGGTTTTCACCGTCATCACCGAAACGCGCGAGGCAGCTGC
GGTAAAGCTCATCAGCGTGGTCGTGAAGCGATTCACAGATGTCTGCCTGTTCATCCGCGTCCAGCTCGTT
GAGTTTCTCCAGAAGCGTTAATGTCTGGCTTCTGATAAAGCGGGCCATGTTAAGGGCGGTTTTTTCCTGT
TTGGTCACTGATGCCTCCGTGTAAGGGGGATTTCTGTTCATGGGGGTAATGATACCGATGAAACGAGAGA
GGATGCTCACGATACGGGTTACTGATGATGAACATGCCCGGTTACTGGAACGTTGTGAGGGTAAACAACT
GGCGGTATGGATGCGGCGGGACCAGAGAAAAATCACTCAGGGTCAATGCCAGCGCTTCGTTAATACAGAT
GTAGGTGTTCCACAGGGTAGCCAGCAGCATCCTGCGATGCAGATCCGGAACATAATGGTGCAGGGCGCTG
ACTTCCGCGTTTCCAGACTTTACGAAACACGGAAACCGAAGACCATTCATGTTGTTGCTCAGGTCGCAGA
CGTTTTGCAGCAGCAGTCGCTTCACGTTCGCTCGCGTATCGGTGATTCATTCTGCTAACCAGTAAGGCAA
CCCCGCCAGCCTAGCCGGGTCCTCAACGACAGGAGCACGATCATGCGCACCCGTGGCCAGGACCCAACGC
TGCCCGAGATGCGCCGCGTGCGGCTGCTGGAGATGGCGGACGCGATGGATATGTTCTGCCAAGGGTTGGT
TTGCGCATTCACAGTTCTCCGCAAGAATTGATTGGCTCCAATTCTTGGAGTGGTGAATCCGTTAGCGAGG
TGCCGCCGGCTTCCATTCAGGTCGAGGTGGCCCGGCTCCATGCACCGCGACGCAACGCGGGGAGGCAGAC
AAGGTATAGGGCGGCGCCTACAATCCATGCCAACCCGTTCCATGTGCTCGCCGAGGCGGCATAAATCGCC
GTGACGATCAGCGGTCCAATGATCGAAGTTAGGCTGGTAAGAGCCGCGAGCGATCCTTGAAGCTGTCCCT
GATGGTCGTCATCTACCTGCCTGGACAGCATGGCCTGCAACGCGGGCATCCCGATGCCGCCGGAAGCGAG
AAGAATCATAATGGGGAAGGCCATCCAGCCTCGCGTCGCGAACGCCAGCAAGACGTAGCCCAGCGCGTCG
GCCGCCATGCCGGCGATAATGGCCTGCTTCTCGCCGAAACGTTTGGTGGCGGGACCAGTGACGAAGGCTT
GAGCGAGGGCGTGCAAGATTCCGAATACCGCAAGCGACAGGCCGATCATCGTCGCGCTCCAGCGAAAGCG
GTCCTCGCCGAAAATGACCCAGAGCGCTGCCGGCACCTGTCCTACGAGTTGCATGATAAAGAAGACAGTC
ATAAGTGCGGCGACGATAGTCATGCCCCGCGCCCACCGGAAGGAGCTGACTGGGTTGAAGGCTCTCAAGG
GCATCGGTCGAGATCCCGGTGCCTAATGAGTGAGCTAACTTACATTAATTGCGTTGCGCTCACTGCCCGC
TTTCCAGTCGGGAAACCTGTCGTGCCAGCTGCATTAATGAATCGGCCAACGCGCGGGGAGAGGCGGTTTG
CGTATTGGGCGCCAGGGTGGTTTTTCTTTTCACCAGTGAGACGGGCAACAGCTGATTGCCCTTCACCGCC
TGGCCCTGAGAGAGTTGCAGCAAGCGGTCCACGCTGGTTTGCCCCAGCAGGCGAAAATCCTGTTTGATGG
TGGTTAACGGCGGGATATAACATGAGCTGTCTTCGGTATCGTCGTATCCCACTACCGAGATATCCGCACC
AACGCGCAGCCCGGACTCGGTAATGGCGCGCATTGCGCCCAGCGCCATCTGATCGTTGGCAACCAGCATC
GCAGTGGGAACGATGCCCTCATTCAGCATTTGCATGGTTTGTTGAAAACCGGACATGGCACTCCAGTCGC
CTTCCCGTTCCGCTATCGGCTGAATTTGATTGCGAGTGAGATATTTATGCCA
