>Addgene plasmid #166054 | OfCasp3b | depositor partial sequence | sequence record 322539 | OfCasp3b sequence 933 bps
CATATGAGCTCTAAATTTAAAATTCATGTGGCAGATTGCAGTGGCGCTGTGGTTATCGGTGACCACGCGA
ACCTGACGGTGGAAGCACCGGTTGCCGGTGCGGGTCCGCAGCGTCGCCCGGTTCGTGAACAAGCCGCAGC
AGCTACCACGACCAGTACCCATGCACCGTGTCAAGAAAGTTCCGGCGATGACATCAACTACAAAGCTAAA
TCCGGTTACGTGCTGGTTATCAACAACTACATCTTTCCGCGTCGCGATGACGTGGAACGTACGGGCAGTA
ACGATGACGTTCGCAATCTGACCAGCCTGTTCGATGACTTTAACTTCCGTCATGTCGTGGAAGATAATCA
GACCGGTAGCCAAATGATCAAACTGCTGCAGACGACCGCAGAAAAAGATTTTAGCCGCTATGACTGCTTC
GTCTGTGTGATTCTGTCTCACGGCAAGAAAGATGGCATCTACGGTACGGACGAAGAACTGATTAAAATCG
AAGCAATTACCTCACTGTTTCGTCGCAACGAATGCCCGTCGCTGGAAGGCAAACCGAAAATCTTTCTGTT
CCAGGCTTGTCGTGGTTCACGTCGCGATACCGTTCCGGTCGAATCAGATTCGGACCCGATTCCGCTGTCA
TCGAGCTCTCTGCCGGCAGATGCTGACTTTCTGATCTGCTTCGCGAGCGCCCCGGATCATGAATCTTATC
GCCAAGCCCACCTGGGTTCTTGGTTTATTAGTTCCGTTGTCGATGTGTTCAAAGAATACGCGGAACGTGA
ACATCTGATGGATATGATGCTGCGCGTCAACAATCACGTGGCCGGCTTCTATTCAAAAGAAGGTCTGAAA
CAGATCCCGTGCCAAGTTTGTATGCTGCGTAAGAAAGTGTTTTTCGATCCGAAATACTCGCTGGAACATC
ACCATCACCATCACTGAGGATCC
